Addgene plasmid #35079: BRCA1-(1316-1538)
Depositing lab: Cheryl Arrowsmith. Depositing organization: University Health Network. Publication: Characterization of segments from the central region of BRCA1: an intrinsically disordered scaffold for multiple protein-protein and protein-DNA interactions?. Mark WY, Liao JC, Lu Y, Ayed A, Laister R, Szymczyna B, Chakrabartty A, Arrowsmith CH. J Mol Biol. 2005 Jan 14;345(2):275-87. 10.1016/j.jmb.2004.10.045 PubMed 15571721.
Backbone
  Vector backbone: pET15b
  Backbone manufacturer: Novagen
  Backbone size w/o insert (bp): 5700
  Vector type: Bacterial Expression
Growth in bacteria
  Bacterial resistance: Ampicillin, 100 μg/mL
  Growth temperature: 37°C
  Growth strain: DH5alpha
  Copy number: High Copy
Gene/Insert
  Gene/Insert name: BRCA1
  Species: H. sapiens (human)
  Insert size (bp): 666
  Mutation: Contains aa 1316-1538
  Entrez Gene: BRCA1 (a.k.a. BRCAI, BRCC1, BROVCA1, FANCS, IRIS, PNCA4, PPP1R53, PSCP, RNF53)
  Promoter: T7
  Tag / fusion protein: His (N terminal on backbone)
  Cloning method: Restriction Enzyme; 5′ cloning site NdeI (not destroyed); 3′ cloning site BamHI (not destroyed)
  Sequencing primers: 5′ T7; 3′ T7-term
Terms and licenses: Academic/Nonprofit Terms; Industry Terms: Not Available to Industry
Depositor comments: Protein expression in BL21DE3-Gold. Induce culture at OD600=0.8 with 0.5mM IPTG, 37oC for 3 hours.
How to cite: BRCA1-(1316-1538) was a gift from Cheryl Arrowsmith (Addgene plasmid # 35079 ; http://n2t.net/addgene:35079 ; RRID:Addgene_35079)
