[The description below was written by a language model from this plasmid's Addgene catalogue record.]
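Description:
BRCA1-(1316-1538) is a bacterial expression plasmid built on the Novagen pET15b backbone (about 5.7 kb without insert) that produces a defined fragment of human BRCA1 in E. coli. It is maintained under ampicillin selection, is recorded as high copy, and is propagated in a standard cloning strain (DH5alpha). No feature table accompanies the record, so the replication origin and other backbone elements are not itemised beyond what the pET15b designation implies.

The insert is a 666 bp segment of the human BRCA1 coding sequence covering amino acids 1316-1538, cloned by restriction digestion between NdeI and BamHI, both of which remain intact. Transcription is driven by the T7 promoter, so expression depends on a host that supplies T7 RNA polymerase. The depositor notes use of a BL21(DE3)-type strain with IPTG induction, in which the inducer switches on the chromosomally encoded polymerase and thereby the plasmid-borne gene. Placement at the NdeI site fuses the fragment in frame to the backbone-encoded N-terminal His tag, allowing purification of the recombinant protein by immobilised metal affinity chromatography.

The construct belongs to work characterising segments from the central region of BRCA1, which examined that region as an intrinsically disordered scaffold for protein-protein and protein-DNA interactions. It is therefore suited to producing purified recombinant BRCA1 fragment for biophysical, structural and in vitro binding studies rather than for expression in mammalian cells.
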