>Addgene plasmid #35079 | BRCA1-(1316-1538) | addgene partial sequence | sequence record 45001 | T7 5'-TAATACGACTCACTATAGGG-3'
AATATTTTGTTTACTTTAAGAAGGAGATATACCATGGGCAGCAGCCATCATCATCATCATCACAGCAGCG
GCCTGGTGCCGCGCGGCAGCCATATGTTCTTGATTGGTTCTTCCAAACAAATGAGGCATCAGTCTGAAAG
CCAGGGAGTTGGTCTGAGTGACAAGGAATTGGTTTCAGATGATGAAGAAAGAGGAACGGGCTTGGAAGAA
AATAATCAAGAAGAGCAAAGCATGGATTCAAACTTAGGTGAAGCAGCATCTGGGTGTGAGAGTGAAACAA
GCGTCTCTGAAGACTGCTCAGGGCTATCCTCTCAGAGTGACATTTTAACCACTCAGCAGAGGGATACCAT
GCAACATAACCTGATAAAGCTCCAGCAGGAAATGGCTGAACTAGAAGCTGTGTTAGAACAGCATGGGAGC
CAGCCTTCTAACAGCTACCCTTCCATCATAAGTGACTCTTCTGCCCTTGAGGACCTGCGAAATCCAGAAC
AAAGCACATCAGAAAAAGCAGTATTAACTTCACAGAAAAGTAGTGAATACCCTATAAGCCAGAATCCAGA
AGGCCTTTCTGCTGACAAGTTTGAGGTGTCTGCAGATAGTTCTACCAGTAAAAATAAAGAACCAGGAGTG
GAAAGGTCATCCCCTTCTAAATGCCCATCATTAGATGATAGGTGGTACATGCACAGTTGCTCTGGGAGTC
TTCAGAATAGAAACTACCCATCTCAAGAGGAGCTCATTAAGGTTGTTGATGTGGAGGAGCAACAGTTAAG
GATCCGGCTGCTAACAAAGCCCGAAAGGAAGCTGAGTTGGCTGCTGCCACCGCTGAGCAATAACTAGCAT
AACCCCTTGGGG
